>Addgene plasmid #103106 | pUC19-E9S7M7 | addgene full sequence | sequence record 201815 | Addgene NGS Result
ATGCAGCTCCCGGAGACGGTCACAGCTTGTCTGTAAGCGGATGCCGGGAGCAGACAAGCCCGTCAGGGCG
CGTCAGCGGGTGTTGGCGGGTGTCGGGGCTGGCTTAACTATGCGGCATCAGAGCAGATTGTACTGAGAGT
GCACCATATGCGGTGTGAAATACCGCACAGATGCGTAAGGAGAAAATACCGCATCAGGCGCCATTCGCCA
TTCAGGCTGCGCAACTGTTGGGAAGGGCGATCGGTGCGGGCCTCTTCGCTATTACGCCAGCTGGCGAAAG
GGGGATGTGCTGCAAGGCGATTAAGTTGGGTAACGCCAGGGTTTTCCCAGTCACGACGTTGTAAAACGAC
GGCCAGTGTGCTGTCTCATCATTTTGGCAAAGAATTCGCGGCCGCCACCATGGGGAACTACTACCTGGGC
TTGGACGTCGGAATAGGCTCAATCGGGTGGGCCGTCATCAACATCGAGAAGAAGCGCATTGAGGATTTTA
ATGTCCGGATTTTTAAGTCTGGCGAGATACAGGAGAAGAACCGGAATAGTCGGGCGAGTCAACAGTGTAG
AAGATCCCGCGGTCTGCGACGACTGTATCGCCGGAAGTCACATCGCAAGCTGAGGCTCAAGAATTATCTG
TCAATCATTGGGCTGACCACTAGCGAGAAGATCGATTACTATTATGAGACTGCTGATAATAACGTGATAC
AACTTCGAAATAAAGGACTCTCTGAGAAGCTCACTCCGGAAGAGATCGCCGCCTGTCTGATTCACATCTG
CAATAATAGGGGGTACAAGGACTTCTACGAGGTGAATGTTGAGGATATTGAGGATCCAGACGAGCGCAAC
GAGTACAAAGAGGAACACGACAGTATCGTACTGATTAGCAACCTCATGAATGAAGGCGGGTACTGTACCC
CTGCTGAAATGATCTGCAACTGCAGGGAGTTTGATGAACCAAACAGTGTGTACAGAAAGTTCCATAACTC
CGCCGCTAGTAAGAATCATTATTTGATCACGCGACATATGCTCGTGAAAGAGGTCGACCTTATCCTGGAG
AATCAGAGCAAGTATTACGGTATTCTCGACGACAAGACCATTGCTAAAATCAAAGATATTATCTTTGCCC
AGCGGGATTTTGAGATCGGGCCCGGCAAGAACGAGCGGTTCCGGCGGTTCACAGGTTATCTGGATAGTAT
TGGTAAATGCCAGTTTTTCAAGGACCAAGAACGCGGTTCTCGGTTCACAGTGATTGCAGACATTTACGCA
TTTGTGAATGTTCTGAGCCAGTACACGTACACTAACAATAGGGGAGAGTCTGTATTCGATACCAGCTTTG
CCAACGACCTGATCAACAGTGCACTCAAAAACGGATCAATGGATAAACGCGAGCTGAAGGCTATTGCCAA
GTCCTACCATATAGATATCTCTGATAAGAATTCCGACACAAGCCTGACTAAGTGCTTCAAATATATCAAA
GTCGTGAAGCCTCTTTTCGAAAAGTATGGATATGACTGGGATAAACTGATTGAGAATTATACCGACACCG
ACAATAATGTGCTCAACAGGATCGGGATTGTCCTTTCTCAGGCACAGACCCCAAAGCGGCGACGCGAGAA
ACTCAAGGCTCTGAATATAGGGTTGGACGATGGCCTGATCAATGAACTGACCAAACTGAAACTCAGCGGC
ACTGCGAACGTGTCCTACAAGTATATGCAGGGGAGCATTGAGGCCTTCTGCGAGGGCGATCTCTATGGAA
AATATCAGGCCAAATTTAACAAGGAGATTCCGGATATTGATGAAAACGCCAAACCTCAAAAACTGCCTCC
CTTCAAGAACGAGGACGACTGTGAGTTCTTCAAAAACCCAGTGGTGTTCCGGTCTATCAACGAAACCAGG
AAGCTCATCAATGCGATAATAGACAAGTACGGATATCCCGCGGCCGTGAACATTGAGACGGCAGACGAGC
TCAACAAGACATTCGAGGACCGGGCTATTGACACCAAGCGAAACAATGATAACCAGAAGGAAAATGATCG
CATCGTTAAAGAAATCATAGAATGCATAAAATGCGACGAAGTTCACGCAAGACACCTGATTGAGAAGTAC
AAGCTGTGGGAGGCTCAGGAAGGCAAATGTTTGTACTCTGGGGAAACGATCACCAAGGAGGATATGCTTA
GGGACAAGGACAAACTCTTCGAAGTGGACCACATTGTCCCTTATAGTCTCATCCTTGACAACACCATTAA
TAATAAAGCTCTCGTTTATGCCGAGGAAAATCAAAAAAAAGGCCAAAGAACACCTCTGATGTATATGAAT
GAGGCTCAGGCCGCCGACTACCGAGTTCGAGTGAACACCATGTTCAAAAGCAAAAAATGCTCTAAAAAGA
AGTACCAGTACCTGATGCTCCCGGACCTGAACGATCAGGAACTCCTCGGAGGATGGAGATCTCGGAACTT
GAACGACACGCGGTATATTTGCAAGTACCTTGTGAACTACCTGCGCAAAAACTTGCGCTTTGATCGGAGC
TACGAATCAAGTGACGAAGACGACCTCAAGATCCGCGACCACTATCGCGTGTTCCCCGTGAAATCTCGCT
TTACGTCTATGTTTCGGCGGTGGTGGCTTAACGAGAAAACATGGGGCCGCTACGATAAAGCTGAGCTGAA
GAAGTTGACCTACCTCGACCACGCCGCAGACGCTATCATTATCGCGAATTGTAGGCCCGAATATGTAGTG
CTCGCCGGAGAGAAGCTCAAACTCAATAAGATGTATCACCAGGCGGGAAAAAGGATCACCCCCGAGTACG
AACAATCCAAGAAGGCCTGCATTGACAATCTGTACAAACTTTTCCGCATGGATAGAAGAACTGCTGAAAA
GTTGCTCAGCGGACACGGCCGCTTGACTCCTATCATTCCTAACCTGTCCGAGGAGGTCGACAAGCGCCTG
TGGGACAAGAATATCTATGAACAGTTCTGGAAAGACGACAAGGATAAGAAGAGCTGCGAGGAACTTTACC
GGGAGAACGTCGCATCACTGTACAAAGGGGATCCCAAGTTTGCCAGCAGTTTGAGTATGCCCGTCATTAG
CCTGAAGCCTGACCATAAATACAGAGGGACTATAACAGGAGAGGAAGCCATCCGAGTCAAAGAAATTGAT
GGCAAGCTGATAAAGCTGAAACGCAAGAGTATCAGCGAAATAACCGCCGAGTCCATCAATAGCATCTATA
CAGACGACAAAATCTTGATTGATTCACTGAAAACCATATTCGAACAGGCTGATTATAAAGATGTTGGGGA
CTATTTGAAGAAGACCAATCAACACTTTTTCACTACCTCAAGTGGTAAGAGAGTCAATAAAGTAACCGTC
ATCGAGAAGGTTCCAAGCAGGTGGCTGAGAAAGGAGATTGATGACAATAATTTCTCTCTGTTGAACGACA
GCTCTTACTACTGCATTGAGCTGTACAAGGATTCAAAGGGCGACAACAATCTGCAGGGGATCGCAATGTC
CGACATTGTGCATGACCGGAAGACAAAGAAACTTTATCTTAAGCCAGACTTTAATTACCCCGATGACTAC
TACACTCATGTCATGTATATTTTCCCCGGTGACTATCTGCGGATTAAATCTACGTCAAAAAAATCCGGAG
AGCAACTGAAGTTTGAGGGGTATTTCATTAGCGTTAAAAACGTCAATGAGAACTCATTCCGATTTATTTC
CGACAATAAGCCGTGTGCAAAGGATAAACGCGTCTCAATTACAAAGAAGGATATCGTGATCAAGCTGGCT
GTGGACCTTATGGGCAAGGTACAGGGCGAGAACAACGGTAAGGGAATTTCTTGTGGGGAGCCACTTAGCC
TGCTTAAGGAGAAGAATAGCAGGGCTGACCCCAAGAAGAAGAGGAAGGTGAGGTCCATGGTCATAGCTGT
TTCCTGTGTGAAATTGTTATCCGCTCACAATTCCACACAACATACGAGCCGGAAGCATAAAGTGTAAAGC
CTGGGGTGCCTAATGAGTGAGCTAACTCACATTAATTGCGTTGCGCTCACTGCCCGCTTTCCAGTCGGGA
AACCTGTCGTGCCAGCTGCATTAATGAATCGGCCAACGCGCGGGGAGAGGCGGTTTGCGTATTGGGCGCT
CTTCCGCTTCCTCGCTCACTGACTCGCTGCGCTCGGTCGTTCGGCTGCGTCTTCCGCTTCCTCGCTCACT
GACTCGCTGCGCTCGGTCGTTCGGCTGCGGCGAGCGGTATCAGCTCACTCAAAGGCGGTAATACGGTTAT
CCACAGAATCAGGGGATAACGCAGGAAAGAACATGTGAGCAAAAGGCCAGCAAAAGGCCAGGAACCGTAA
AAAGGCCGCGTTGCTGGCGTTTTTCCATAGGCTCCGCCCCCCTGACGAGCATCACAAAAATCGACGCTCA
AGTCAGAGGTGGCGAAACCCGACAGGACTATAAAGATACCAGGCGTTTCCCCCTGGAAGCTCCCTCGTGC
GCTCTCCTGTTCCGACCCTGCCGCTTACCGGATACCTGTCCGCCTTTCTCCCTTCGGGAAGCGTGGCGCT
TTCTCATAGCTCACGCTGTAGGTATCTCAGTTCGGTGTAGGTCGTTCGCTCCAAGCTGGGCTGTGTGCAC
GAACCCCCCGTTCAGCCCGACCGCTGCGCCTTATCCGGTAACTATCGTCTTGAGTCCAACCCGGTAAGAC
ACGACTTATCGCCACTGGCAGCAGCCACTGGTAACAGGATTAGCAGAGCGAGGTATGTAGGCGGTGCTAC
AGAGTTCTTGAAGTGGTGGCCTAACTACGGCTACACTAGAAGAACAGTATTTGGTATCTGCGCTCTGCTG
AAGCCAGTTACCTTCGGAAAAAGAGTTGGTAGCTCTTGATCCGGCAAACAAACCACCGCTGGTAGCGGTG
GTTTTTTTGTTTGCAAGCAGCAGATTACGCGCAGAAAAAAAGGATCTCAAGAAGATCCTTTGATCTTTTC
TACGGGGTCTGACGCTCAGTGGAACGAAAACTCACGTTAAGGGATTTTGGTCATGAGATTATCAAAAAGG
ATCTTCACCTAGATCCTTTTAAATTAAAAATGAAGTTTTAAATCAATCTAAAGTATATATGAGTAAACTT
GGTCTGACAGTTACCAATGCTTAATCAGTGAGGCACCTATCTCAGCGATCTGTCTATTTCGTTCATCCAT
AGTTGCCTGACTCCCCGTCGTGTAGATAACTACGATACGGGAGGGCTTACCATCTGGCCCCAGTGCTGCA
ATGATACCGCGAGACCCACGCTCACCGGCTCCAGATTTATCAGCAATAAACCAGCCAGCCGGAAGGGCCG
AGCGCAGAAGTGGTCCTGCAACTTTATCCGCCTCCATCCAGTCTATTAATTGTTGCCGGGAAGCTAGAGT
AAGTAGTTCGCCAGTTAATAGTTTGCGCAACGTTGTTGCCATTGCTACAGGCATCGTGGTGTCACGCTCG
TCGTTTGGTATGGCTTCATTCAGCTCCGGTTCCCAACGATCAAGGCGAGTTACATGATCCCCCATGTTGT
GCAAAAAAGCGGTTAGCTCCTTCGGTCCTCCGATCGTTGTCAGAAGTAAGTTGGCCGCAGTGTTATCACT
CATGGTTATGGCAGCACTGCATAATTCTCTTACTGTCATGCCATCCGTAAGATGCTTTTCTGTGACTGGT
GAGTACTCAACCAAGTCATTCTGAGAATAGTGTATGCGGCGACCGAGTTGCTCTTGCCCGGCGTCAATAC
GGGATAATACCGCGCCACATAGCAGAACTTTAAAAGTGCTCATCATTGGAAAACGTTCTTCGGGGCGAAA
ACTCTCAAGGATCTTACCGCTGTTGAGATCCAGTTCGATGTAACCCACTCGTGCACCCAACTGATCTTCA
GCATCTTTTACTTTCACCAGCGTTTCTGGGTGAGCAAAAACAGGAAGGCAAAATGCCGCAAAAAAGGGAA
TAAGGGCGACACGGAAATGTTGAATACTCATACTCTTCCTTTTTCAATATTATTGAAGCATTTATCAGGG
TTATTGTCTCATGAGCGGATACATATTTGAATGTATTTAGAAAAATAAACAAATAGGGGTTCCGCGCACA
TTTCCCCGAAAAGTGCCACCTGACGTCTAAGAAACCATTATTATCATGACATTAACCTATAAAAATAGGC
GTATCACGAGGCCCTTTCGTCTCGCGCGTTTCGGTGATGACGGTGAAAACCTCTGACAC
Features (pLannotate 1.2.2; 11 found; start..end, strand, type, name):
     99..198     +  misc_feature   bom (fragment): basis of mobility region from pBR322
    204..358     -  CDS            lacZα (fragment): LacZα fragment of β-galactosidase; lacZ fragment
   3934..3950    -  protein_bind   lac operator: The lac repressor binds to the lac operator to inhibit transcription in E. coli. This inhibition can be relieved by adding lactose or isopropyl-β-D-thiogalactopyranoside (IPTG). lac repressor encoded by lacI
   3958..3988    -  promoter       lac promoter: promoter for the E. coli lac operon
   4003..4024    -  protein_bind   CAP binding site: CAP binding activates transcription in the presence of cAMP. E. coli catabolite activator protein
   4037..4129    -  CDS            lacI (fragment): lac repressor; lacI; The lac repressor binds to the lac operator to inhibit transcription in E. coli. This inhibition can be relieved by adding lactose or isopropyl-β-D-thiogalactopyranoside (IPTG).
   4131..4179    -  rep_origin     RSF ori (fragment): Plasmids containing the RSF 1030 origin of replication can be propagated in E. coli cells that contain additional plasmids with compatible origins.
   4362..4950    -  rep_origin     ori: high-copy-number ColE1/pMB1/pBR322/pUC origin of replication
   5121..5981    -  CDS            AmpR: β-lactamase; bla; confers resistance to ampicillin, carbenicillin, and related antibiotics
   5982..6086    -  promoter       AmpR promoter: bla
   6181..6216    +  CDS            rop (fragment): Rop protein, which maintains plasmids at low copy number; rop
