[The description below was written by a language model from this plasmid's Addgene catalogue record and pLannotate feature annotations shown in this document.]
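Description:
pUC19-E9S7M7 is a bacterial cloning plasmid that stores a synthetic Cas9 coding sequence, built on the standard pUC19 backbone. It is about 6.2 kb in total and is propagated in E. coli at high copy number through the ColE1/pMB1-type pUC origin, with selection by the β-lactamase (AmpR) gene and its native promoter, which confer ampicillin resistance. The feature table also lists short fragments annotated as bom, rop, lacI and RSF ori. These are small partial matches of the kind found in pUC-derived backbone sequence, not functional modules.

The insert, E9S7M7, is a 3,468 bp Cas9 gene from Ruminococcus albus 8 that has been recoded for human codon usage and introduced by Gibson assembly. The annotation tool did not label the insert itself. However, a large unannotated stretch lies between the remaining lacZα fragment and the lac operator, lac promoter and CAP binding site, which is consistent with the gene sitting in the pUC19 cloning region and interrupting lacZα. No mammalian promoter, polyadenylation signal, nuclear localisation signal, epitope tag or guide RNA cassette is recorded, so the plasmid is not an expression vector for human cells. The record does not state the orientation of the gene relative to the lac promoter.

The stated purpose is to serve as a sequence template: a source of a human-codon-optimised Cas9 orthologue that can be amplified or subcloned into expression vectors. It comes from work on assembling multiple cas9 gene variants from tiled, sequence-verified oligonucleotides.
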