Addgene plasmid #103106: pUC19-E9S7M7
Purpose: Cas9 coding gene template with optimized sequence for human codon usage
Depositing lab: Duhee Bang. Depositing organization: Yonsei University. Publication: High-throughput construction of multiple cas9 gene variants via assembly of high-depth tiled and sequence-verified oligonucleotides. Cho N, Seo HN, Ryu T, Kwon E, Huh S, Noh J, Yeom H, Hwang B, Ha H, Lee JH, Kwon S, Bang D. Nucleic Acids Res. 2018 May 18;46(9):e55. doi: 10.1093/nar/gky112. PubMed 29529247.
Backbone
  Vector backbone: pUC19
  Backbone manufacturer: NEB(New England Biolabs)
  Vector type: CRISPR ; Cloning vector
Growth in bacteria
  Bacterial resistance: Ampicillin, 100 μg/mL
  Growth temperature: 37°C
  Growth strain: DH5alpha
  Copy number: High Copy
Gene/Insert
  Gene/Insert name: E9S7M7(Cas9 coding gene from Ruminococcus albus 8)
  Insert size (bp): 3468
  Mutation: human codon-optimized
  Cloning method: Gibson Cloning
  Sequencing primers: 5′ gctgcaaggcgattaagttg; 3′ cggctcgtatgttgtgtgg
Terms and licenses: Academic/Nonprofit Terms; Industry Terms: Not Available to Industry
How to cite: pUC19-E9S7M7 was a gift from Duhee Bang (Addgene plasmid # 103106 ; http://n2t.net/addgene:103106 ; RRID:Addgene_103106)
