>Addgene plasmid #103106 | pUC19-E9S7M7 | depositor partial sequence | sequence record 195249 | E9S7M7
ATGGGGAACTACTACCTGGGCTTGGACGTCGGAATAGGCTCAATCGGGTGGGCCGTCATCAACATCGAGA
AGAAGCGCATTGAGGATTTTAATGTCCGGATTTTTAAGTCTGGCGAGATACAGGAGAAGAACCGGAATAG
TCGGGCGAGTCAACAGTGTAGAAGATCCCGCGGTCTGCGACGACTGTATCGCCGGAAGTCACATCGCAAG
CTGAGGCTCAAGAATTATCTGTCAATCATTGGGCTGACCACTAGCGAGAAGATCGATTACTATTATGAGA
CTGCTGATAATAACGTGATACAACTTCGAAATAAAGGACTCTCTGAGAAGCTCACTCCGGAAGAGATCGC
CGCCTGTCTGATTCACATCTGCAATAATAGGGGGTACAAGGACTTCTACGAGGTGAATGTTGAGGATATT
GAGGATCCAGACGAGCGCAACGAGTACAAAGAGGAACACGACAGTATCGTACTGATTAGCAACCTCATGA
ATGAAGGCGGGTACTGTACCCCTGCTGAAATGATCTGCAACTGCAGGGAGTTTGATGAACCAAACAGTGT
GTACAGAAAGTTCCATAACTCCGCCGCTAGTAAGAATCATTATTTGATCACGCGACATATGCTCGTGAAA
GAGGTCGACCTTATCCTGGAGAATCAGAGCAAGTATTACGGTATTCTCGACGACAAGACCATTGCTAAAA
TCAAAGATATTATCTTTGCCCAGCGGGATTTTGAGATCGGGCCCGGCAAGAACGAGCGGTTCCGGCGGTT
CACAGGTTATCTGGATAGTATTGGTAAATGCCAGTTTTTCAAGGACCAAGAACGCGGTTCTCGGTTCACA
GTGATTGCAGACATTTACGCATTTGTGAATGTTCTGAGCCAGTACACGTACACTAACAATAGGGGAGAGT
CTGTATTCGATACCAGCTTTGCCAACGACCTGATCAACAGTGCACTCAAAAACGGATCAATGGATAAACG
CGAGCTGAAGGCTATTGCCAAGTCCTACCATATAGATATCTCTGATAAGAATTCCGACACAAGCCTGACT
AAGTGCTTCAAATATATCAAAGTCGTGAAGCCTCTTTTCGAAAAGTATGGATATGACTGGGATAAACTGA
TTGAGAATTATACCGACACCGACAATAATGTGCTCAACAGGATCGGGATTGTCCTTTCTCAGGCACAGAC
CCCAAAGCGGCGACGCGAGAAACTCAAGGCTCTGAATATAGGGTTGGACGATGGCCTGATCAATGAACTG
ACCAAACTGAAACTCAGCGGCACTGCGAACGTGTCCTACAAGTATATGCAGGGGAGCATTGAGGCCTTCT
GCGAGGGCGATCTCTATGGAAAATATCAGGCCAAATTTAACAAGGAGATTCCGGATATTGATGAAAACGC
CAAACCTCAAAAACTGCCTCCCTTCAAGAACGAGGACGACTGTGAGTTCTTCAAAAACCCAGTGGTGTTC
CGGTCTATCAACGAAACCAGGAAGCTCATCAATGCGATAATAGACAAGTACGGATATCCCGCGGCCGTGA
ACATTGAGACGGCAGACGAGCTCAACAAGACATTCGAGGACCGGGCTATTGACACCAAGCGAAACAATGA
TAACCAGAAGGAAAATGATCGCATCGTTAAAGAAATCATAGAATGCATAAAATGCGACGAAGTTCACGCA
AGACACCTGATTGAGAAGTACAAGCTGTGGGAGGCTCAGGAAGGCAAATGTTTGTACTCTGGGGAAACGA
TCACCAAGGAGGATATGCTTAGGGACAAGGACAAACTCTTCGAAGTGGACCACATTGTCCCTTATAGTCT
CATCCTTGACAACACCATTAATAATAAAGCTCTCGTTTATGCCGAGGAAAATCAAAAAAAAGGCCAAAGA
ACACCTCTGATGTATATGAATGAGGCTCAGGCCGCCGACTACCGAGTTCGAGTGAACACCATGTTCAAAA
GCAAAAAATGCTCTAAAAAGAAGTACCAGTACCTGATGCTCCCGGACCTGAACGATCAGGAACTCCTCGG
AGGATGGAGATCTCGGAACTTGAACGACACGCGGTATATTTGCAAGTACCTTGTGAACTACCTGCGCAAA
AACTTGCGCTTTGATCGGAGCTACGAATCAAGTGACGAAGACGACCTCAAGATCCGCGACCACTATCGCG
TGTTCCCCGTGAAATCTCGCTTTACGTCTATGTTTCGGCGGTGGTGGCTTAACGAGAAAACATGGGGCCG
CTACGATAAAGCTGAGCTGAAGAAGTTGACCTACCTCGACCACGCCGCAGACGCTATCATTATCGCGAAT
TGTAGGCCCGAATATGTAGTGCTCGCCGGAGAGAAGCTCAAACTCAATAAGATGTATCACCAGGCGGGAA
AAAGGATCACCCCCGAGTACGAACAATCCAAGAAGGCCTGCATTGACAATCTGTACAAACTTTTCCGCAT
GGATAGAAGAACTGCTGAAAAGTTGCTCAGCGGACACGGCCGCTTGACTCCTATCATTCCTAACCTGTCC
GAGGAGGTCGACAAGCGCCTGTGGGACAAGAATATCTATGAACAGTTCTGGAAAGACGACAAGGATAAGA
AGAGCTGCGAGGAACTTTACCGGGAGAACGTCGCATCACTGTACAAAGGGGATCCCAAGTTTGCCAGCAG
TTTGAGTATGCCCGTCATTAGCCTGAAGCCTGACCATAAATACAGAGGGACTATAACAGGAGAGGAAGCC
ATCCGAGTCAAAGAAATTGATGGCAAGCTGATAAAGCTGAAACGCAAGAGTATCAGCGAAATAACCGCCG
AGTCCATCAATAGCATCTATACAGACGACAAAATCTTGATTGATTCACTGAAAACCATATTCGAACAGGC
TGATTATAAAGATGTTGGGGACTATTTGAAGAAGACCAATCAACACTTTTTCACTACCTCAAGTGGTAAG
AGAGTCAATAAAGTAACCGTCATCGAGAAGGTTCCAAGCAGGTGGCTGAGAAAGGAGATTGATGACAATA
ATTTCTCTCTGTTGAACGACAGCTCTTACTACTGCATTGAGCTGTACAAGGATTCAAAGGGCGACAACAA
TCTGCAGGGGATCGCAATGTCCGACATTGTGCATGACCGGAAGACAAAGAAACTTTATCTTAAGCCAGAC
TTTAATTACCCCGATGACTACTACACTCATGTCATGTATATTTTCCCCGGTGACTATCTGCGGATTAAAT
CTACGTCAAAAAAATCCGGAGAGCAACTGAAGTTTGAGGGGTATTTCATTAGCGTTAAAAACGTCAATGA
GAACTCATTCCGATTTATTTCCGACAATAAGCCGTGTGCAAAGGATAAACGCGTCTCAATTACAAAGAAG
GATATCGTGATCAAGCTGGCTGTGGACCTTATGGGCAAGGTACAGGGCGAGAACAACGGTAAGGGAATTT
CTTGTGGGGAGCCACTTAGCCTGCTTAAGGAGAAGAAT
